Addgene plasmid #18725: Thy1-Brainbow-1.0 L
Depositing lab: Joshua Sanes. Depositing organization: Harvard University. Publication: Transgenic strategies for combinatorial expression of fluorescent proteins in the nervous system. Livet J, Weissman TA, Kang H, Draft RW, Lu J, Bennis RA, Sanes JR, Lichtman JW. Nature. 2007 Nov 1. 450(7166):56-62. 10.1038/nature06293 PubMed 17972876.
Backbone
  Vector backbone: pUC18+Thy1 promoter
  Backbone size w/o insert (bp): 9188
  Vector type: Mammalian Expression, Mouse Targeting, Cre/Lox
Growth in bacteria
  Bacterial resistance: Ampicillin, 100 μg/mL
  Growth temperature: 37°C
  Growth strain: DH5alpha
  Copy number: Unknown
Gene/Insert
  Gene/Insert name: dTomato ; EYFP ; mCerulean
  Cloning method: Restriction Enzyme; 5′ cloning site NheI / XhoI (destroyed during cloning); 3′ cloning site SspI / XhoI (destroyed during cloning)
  Sequencing primers: 5′ Thy1 F1 primer (TCTGAGTGGCAAAGGACCTTAGG)
Terms and licenses: Academic/Nonprofit Terms; Industry Terms: Not Available to Industry
Depositor comments: The Author's Map is a representative Brainbow 1.0 construct. The actual fluorescent genes are as indicated in the Gene/insert name. Thy1 promoter. To linearize plasmid and remove vector sequences, EcoRI + PvuI , or alternatively NotI + PvuI are used (Note that PvuI also cuts inside the pUC18 vector). Please see attached PDF for important additional information.
How to cite: Thy1-Brainbow-1.0 L was a gift from Joshua Sanes (Addgene plasmid # 18725 ; http://n2t.net/addgene:18725 ; RRID:Addgene_18725)
