[The description below was written by a language model from this plasmid's Addgene catalogue record and pLannotate feature annotations shown in this document.]
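Description:
Thy1-Brainbow-1.0 L is a Cre/lox transgene construct built on a pUC18 backbone that carries Thy1 promoter and regulatory sequences, intended for mammalian expression and for making transgenic mice. In bacteria it is propagated through the high-copy ColE1/pUC origin and selected with ampicillin via the β-lactamase gene. The depositor full sequence is 12,389 nt. The Thy1 regions themselves are not annotated in the feature table, but they presumably account for the large unannotated stretches either side of the fluorescent protein cassette. The depositor notes that the transgene is released from the vector sequences by restriction digestion before use, and that the supplied map is only a representative Brainbow 1.0 layout.

The payload is three fluorescent protein coding sequences in tandem, all in the same orientation: dTomato, then mCerulean, then EYFP, each followed by its own SV40 polyadenylation signal. Two incompatible lox variants are interleaved with them. A lox2272 and a loxP site sit side by side upstream of dTomato, a second lox2272 lies between dTomato and mCerulean, and a second loxP lies between mCerulean and EYFP. Without Cre, transcription from the Thy1 promoter ends after the first gene, so cells express dTomato. Cre can excise between the lox2272 pair, removing dTomato and placing mCerulean next to the promoter, or between the loxP pair, removing both dTomato and mCerulean so that EYFP is expressed. Each excision also removes one site of the other pair, so the two outcomes are mutually exclusive and stable. This stochastic choice, multiplied across several transgene copies, gives combinatorial colour labelling that distinguishes neighbouring cells in the nervous system.
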