Features (pLannotate 1.2.2; 21 found; start..end, strand, type, name):
     96..200     +  promoter       AmpR promoter: bla
    201..1061    +  CDS            AmpR: β-lactamase; bla; confers resistance to ampicillin, carbenicillin, and related antibiotics
   1232..1820    +  rep_origin     ori: high-copy-number ColE1/pMB1/pBR322/pUC origin of replication
   2003..2056    +  CDS            lacI (fragment): lac repressor; lacI; The lac repressor binds to the lac operator to inhibit transcription in E. coli. This inhibition can be relieved by adding lactose or isopropyl-β-D-thiogalactopyranoside (IPTG).
   6254..6287    +  protein_bind   lox2272: Cre-mediated recombination occurs in the 8-bp core sequence (GGATACTT). lox2272 sites are compatible with each other, but incompatible with loxP or loxN sites (Lee and Saito, 1988). Cre recombinase
   6296..6329    +  protein_bind   loxP: Cre-mediated recombination occurs in the 8-bp core sequence (GCATACAT). Cre recombinase
   6348..7049    +  CDS            dTomato: dTomato is a basic (constitutively fluorescent) orange fluorescent protein published in 2004, derived from Discosoma sp.. It is reported to be a somewhat slowly-maturing dimer with low acid sensitivity.
   7073..7156    +  CDS            large T antigen (fragment): large T antigen from SV40 (simian virus 40)
   7179..7300    +  polyA_signal   SV40 poly(A) signal: SV40 polyadenylation signal
   7324..7354    +  CDS            dTomato (fragment): dimeric variant of DsRed fluorescent protein (Shaner et al., 2004) mammalian codon-optimized
   7383..7416    +  protein_bind   lox2272: Cre-mediated recombination occurs in the 8-bp core sequence (GGATACTT). lox2272 sites are compatible with each other, but incompatible with loxP or loxN sites (Lee and Saito, 1988). Cre recombinase
   7436..8155    +  CDS            mCerulean: enhanced monomeric variant of CFP (Rizzo et al., 2004) mammalian codon-optimized
   8172..8255    +  CDS            large T antigen (fragment): large T antigen from SV40 (simian virus 40)
   8278..8399    +  polyA_signal   SV40 poly(A) signal: SV40 polyadenylation signal
   8406..8439    +  protein_bind   loxP: Cre-mediated recombination occurs in the 8-bp core sequence (GCATACAT). Cre recombinase
   8453..9172    +  CDS            EYFP: enhanced YFP mammalian codon-optimized
   9189..9272    +  CDS            large T antigen (fragment): large T antigen from SV40 (simian virus 40)
   9295..9416    +  polyA_signal   SV40 poly(A) signal: SV40 polyadenylation signal
  12082..12148   +  CDS            lacZα (fragment): LacZα fragment of β-galactosidase; lacZ fragment
  12154..12253   -  misc_feature   bom (fragment): basis of mobility region from pBR322
  12355..1       -  CDS            rop (fragment) (across the origin): Rop protein, which maintains plasmids at low copy number; rop
>Addgene plasmid #18725 | Thy1-Brainbow-1.0 L | depositor full sequence | sequence record 8844 | Author sequence
GACGAAAGGGCCTCGTGATACGCCTATTTTTATAGGTTAATGTCATGATAATAATGGTTTCTTAGACGTC
AGGTGGCACTTTTCGGGGAAATGTGCGCGGAACCCCTATTTGTTTATTTTTCTAAATACATTCAAATATG
TATCCGCTCATGAGACAATAACCCTGATAAATGCTTCAATAATATTGAAAAAGGAAGAGTATGAGTATTC
AACATTTCCGTGTCGCCCTTATTCCCTTTTTTGCGGCATTTTGCCTTCCTGTTTTTGCTCACCCAGAAAC
GCTGGTGAAAGTAAAAGATGCTGAAGATCAGTTGGGTGCACGAGTGGGTTACATCGAACTGGATCTCAAC
AGCGGTAAGATCCTTGAGAGTTTTCGCCCCGAAGAACGTTTTCCAATGATGAGCACTTTTAAAGTTCTGC
TATGTGGCGCGGTATTATCCCGTATTGACGCCGGGCAAGAGCAACTCGGTCGCCGCATACACTATTCTCA
GAATGACTTGGTTGAGTACTCACCAGTCACAGAAAAGCATCTTACGGATGGCATGACAGTAAGAGAATTA
TGCAGTGCTGCCATAACCATGAGTGATAACACTGCGGCCAACTTACTTCTGACAACGATCGGAGGACCGA
AGGAGCTAACCGCTTTTTTGCACAACATGGGGGATCATGTAACTCGCCTTGATCGTTGGGAACCGGAGCT
GAATGAAGCCATACCAAACGACGAGCGTGACACCACGATGCCTGTAGCAATGGCAACAACGTTGCGCAAA
CTATTAACTGGCGAACTACTTACTCTAGCTTCCCGGCAACAATTAATAGACTGGATGGAGGCGGATAAAG
TTGCAGGACCACTTCTGCGCTCGGCCCTTCCGGCTGGCTGGTTTATTGCTGATAAATCTGGAGCCGGTGA
GCGTGGGTCTCGCGGTATCATTGCAGCACTGGGGCCAGATGGTAAGCCCTCCCGTATCGTAGTTATCTAC
ACGACGGGGAGTCAGGCAACTATGGATGAACGAAATAGACAGATCGCTGAGATAGGTGCCTCACTGATTA
AGCATTGGTAACTGTCAGACCAAGTTTACTCATATATACTTTAGATTGATTTAAAACTTCATTTTTAATT
TAAAAGGATCTAGGTGAAGATCCTTTTTGATAATCTCATGACCAAAATCCCTTAACGTGAGTTTTCGTTC
CACTGAGCGTCAGACCCCGTAGAAAAGATCAAAGGATCTTCTTGAGATCCTTTTTTTCTGCGCGTAATCT
GCTGCTTGCAAACAAAAAAACCACCGCTACCAGCGGTGGTTTGTTTGCCGGATCAAGAGCTACCAACTCT
TTTTCCGAAGGTAACTGGCTTCAGCAGAGCGCAGATACCAAATACTGTCCTTCTAGTGTAGCCGTAGTTA
GGCCACCACTTCAAGAACTCTGTAGCACCGCCTACATACCTCGCTCTGCTAATCCTGTTACCAGTGGCTG
CTGCCAGTGGCGATAAGTCGTGTCTTACCGGGTTGGACTCAAGACGATAGTTACCGGATAAGGCGCAGCG
GTCGGGCTGAACGGGGGGTTCGTGCACACAGCCCAGCTTGGAGCGAACGACCTACACCGAACTGAGATAC
CTACAGCGTGAGCTATGAGAAAGCGCCACGCTTCCCGAAGGGAGAAAGGCGGACAGGTATCCGGTAAGCG
GCAGGGTCGGAACAGGAGAGCGCACGAGGGAGCTTCCAGGGGGAAACGCCTGGTATCTTTATAGTCCTGT
CGGGTTTCGCCACCTCTGACTTGAGCGTCGATTTTTGTGATGCTCGTCAGGGGGGCGGAGCCTATGGAAA
AACGCCAGCAACGCGGCCTTTTTACGGTTCCTGGCCTTTTGCTGGCCTTTTGCTCACATGTTCTTTCCTG
CGTTATCCCCTGATTCTGTGGATAACCGTATTACCGCCTTTGAGTGAGCTGATACCGCTCGCCGCAGCCG
AACGACCGAGCGCAGCGAGTCAGTGAGCGAGGAAGCGGAAGAGCGCCCAATACGCAAACCGCCTCTCCCC
GCGCGTTGGCCGATTCATTAATGCAGGATCGCGGCCGCGATCCCCGGGCGAGCTCGAATTCAGAGACCGG
GAACCAAACTAGCCTTTAAAAAACATAAGTACAGGAGCCAGCAAGATGGCTCAGTGGGTAAAGGTGCCTA
CCAGCAAGCCTGACAGCCTGAGTTCAGTCCCCACGAACTACGTGGTAGGAGAGGACCAACCAACTCTGGA
AATCTGTTCTGCAAACACATGCTCACACACACACACACAAATAGTATAAACAATTTTAAATTTCATTTAA
AAATAATTTGTAAACAAAATCATTAGCACAGGTTTTAGAAAGAGCCTCTTGGTGACATCAAGTTGATGCT
GTAGATGGGGTATCATTCCTGAGGACCCAAAACCGGGTCTCAGCCTTTCCCCATTCTGAGAGTTCTCTCT
TTTCTCAGCCACTAGCTGAAGAGTAGAGTGGCTCAGCACTGGGCTCTTGAGTTCCCAAGTCCTACAACTG
GTCAGCCTGACTACTAACCAGCCATGAAGAAACAAGGAGTGGATGGGCTGAGTCTGCTGGGATGGGAGTG
GAGTTAGTAAGTGGCCATGGATGTAATGACCCCAGCAATGCTGGCTAGAAGGCATGCCTCCTTTCCTTGT
CTGGAGACGGAACGGGATCATCTTGTACTCACAGAAGGGAGAACATTCTAGCTGGTTGGGCCAAAATGTG
CAAGTTCACCTGGAGGTGGTGGTGCATGCTTTTAACTCCAGTACTCAGGAGGCAGGGCCAGGTGGATCTC
TGTGAGTTCAAGACCAGCCTGCACTATGGAGAGAGTTTTGGGACAGCCAGAGTTACACAGAAAAATCCTG
GTGGAAAATCTGAAAGAAAGAGAGAAAGAAAGAAAGAAAGAAAGAAAGAAAGAAAGAAAGAAAGAAAGAA
AGAAAGAAAGAAAGAAAGGAAGAAAGAAAGAAAGAGTGGCAGGCAGGCAGGCAGGAGGAAGGAAGGAAGG
AAGGAAGGAAGGAAGGAAGGAAGGAAGGAAGGAAGGAAGGAAGGAAGGAAAATAGGTGCGACTTCAAGAT
CCGGAGTTACAAGCAGAATGCACTGTTTCCCTAACAGGGCCAAGTGTTTTGAGTAACTGAAGGTGGGCAT
GATGCCTGGGAAGCAGAAACAAGCCAGGCAGATGCACCCCTTGCCTTGCTTCCGAAGGGCTGCAGTAGCA
TGGAAAACATGGAAAACAACCAATCCATTCCCTTTGCTGATATAACAGGCTCCAAAGCCAAAACCTGTCA
CTGGAGGCTCAAGAGCAGATCTCCAGCCAAGAGGCAAAGGAATGGGGGAAGCTGGAGGGCCTCCCTCTGG
TTATCCAGGCTTCTGAAGGTTCAAGCAAAGAAAGGGTTACAACCTTAAAAGGAGAGCGTCCCGGGGTATG
GGTAGAAGACTGCTCCACCCCGACCCCCAGGGTCCCTAACCGTCTTTTCCCTGGGCGAGTCAGCCCAATC
ACAGGACTGAGAGTGCCTCTTTAGTAGCAGCAAGCCACTTCGGACACCCAAATGGAACACCTCCAGTCAG
CCCTCGCCGACCACCCCACCCCCTCCATCCTTTTCCCTCAGCCTCCGATTGGCTGAATCTAGAGTCCCTC
CCTGCTCCCCCCTCTCTCCCCACCCCTGGTAAAACTGCGGGCTTCAGGCTGGGTGCAGCAACTGGAGGCG
TTGGCGACCAGGAGGAGGCTGCAGCTAGGGGAGTCCAGGTGAGAGCAGGCCGACGGGAGGGACCCGCACA
TGCAAGGACCGCCGCAGGGCGAGGATGCAAGCCTTCCCCAGCTACAGTTTTGGGAAAGGATACCAGGGCG
CTCCTATATGGGGGCGCGGGAACCTGGGGAAAGAAGGTGCTCCCAGGTCGAGGTGGGAGAGGAAGGCAGT
GCGGGGTCACGGGCTTTCTCCCTGCTAACGGACGCTTTCGAAGAGTGGGTGCCGGAGAGAACCATGAGGA
AGGACATCAAGGACAGCCTTTGGTCCCCAAGCTCAAATCGCTTTAGTGGTGCGAATAGAGGGAGGAGGTG
GGTGGCAAACTGGAGGGAGTCCCCAGCGGTGACCTCGTGGCTGGCTGGTGCGGGGCACCAGGTAAGAAAC
GCAATGTTGCGGGAGGGGACTGGGTGGCAGGCGCGGGGGAGGGGAAAGCTAGAAAGGATGCGAGGGAGCG
GAGGGGGGAGGGAGCGGGGGAATCTCAACTGGTAGAGGAAAGTTAAAATGAGGAAATAGCATCAGGGTGG
GGTTAGCCAAGCCGGGCCTCAGGGAAAGGGCGCAAAGTTTGTCTGGGTGTGGGCTTAGGTGGGCTGGGTA
TGAGATTCGGGGCGCCGAAAACACTGCTGCGCCTCTGCCAAATCACGCTACCCCTGTATCTAGTTCTGCT
AGGCTTCTCCAGCCCCAGCCCCAATTCTTTTCTCAGTGTCCCCTTCCCTCCCCTGAATCTCAAGCCCACA
CTCCCTCCTCCATAACCCACTGTTATCAAATCTAAGTCATTTGCCACCCAACAACCATCAGGAGGCGGAA
GCAGACGGGAGGAGTTTGAGATCAACTTGGGCTACATCACGAGTTCCAAGCTCACCAAGGCTTCTTAAGG
AGACCTTGTCTCTAAAATTAATTAATTAATTAATTAATAGTCCCCTTTCTCTGCCACAGAACCTTGGGAT
CTGGCTCCTGGTCGCAGCTCCCCCCACCCCAGGCTGACATTCACTGCCATAGCCCATCCGGAAATCCTAG
TCTATTCCCCATGGATCTTGAACTGCAGAGAGAATGGCAGAGTGGCCCGCCCTGTGCAAAGGATGTTCCT
AGCCTAGGTGGAGCTCGCGAACTCGGAGACTGTGCCTCTCTTGGGCAAGGACAGGCTAGACAGCCTGCCG
GTGTTGAGCTAGGGCACTGTGGGGAAGGCAGAGAACCTGTGCAGGGCACGCAATGAACACAGGACCAGAA
AACTGCAGCCCTAGGAACACTCAAGAGCTGGCCATTTGCAAGCATCTCTGGCCTCCGTGCTTCTCACTCA
TGTCCCATGTCTTATACAGGCCTCTGTGGCACCTCGCTTGCCTGATCTCATCCCTAGCCGTTAAGCTTTC
TGCATGACTTATCACTTGGGGCATAATGCTGGATACCTACCATTTTCTTAGACCCCATCAAAATCCTATT
TGAGTGTACGGTTCGGAGAACTCCTTATTTATCCGGTAAATGTCTTTTACTCTGCTCTCAGGGAGCTGAG
GCAGGACATTCCTGAGATACATTGGGAGAGGAATACAGTTTCAATAAAATAATAGGTTGGGTGGAGGTAC
ATGCCTATAATGCCACCACTCAGGAAATGGTGGCAGCTTCGTGAGTTTGAGGCCAACCCAAGAAACATAG
TGAAACCCTGTCAGTAAATAAGTAAGCAAGTATTTGAGTATCTACTATATGCTAGGGCTGACCTGGACAT
TAGGGGTCATCTTCTGAACAAACTAGTGCTTGAGGGAGGTATTTGGGGTTTTTGTTTGTTTAATGGATCT
GAATGAGTTCCAGAGACTGGCTACACAGCGATATGACTGAGCTTAACACCCCTAAAGCATACAGTCAGAC
CAATTAGACAATAAAAGGTATGTATAGCTTACCAAATAAAAAAATTGTATTTTCAAGAGAGTGTCTGTCT
GTGTAGCCCTGGCTGTTCTTGAACTCACTCTGTAGACCAGGCTGGCCTGGAAATCCATCTGCCTCTGCCT
CTCTGCCTCTCTGCCTCTCTGCCTCTCTCTCTGCCTCTCTCTGCCTCTCTCTGCCCCTCTCTGCCCCTCT
CTGCCCCTCTCTGCCGCCCTCTGCCTTTTGCCCTCTGCCCTCTGTTCTCTGGCCTCTGCCCTCTCCCTGC
CTTCTCCCTCTGCCTCTGCCTCTTGAGTGCTGGAATCAAAGGTGTGAGCTCTATAGGTCTTAAGTTCCAG
AAGAAACGTAATGAAGTCACCCAGCAGGAGGTGCTCAGGGACAGCAAGACACACACACCCAGGACACTAG
GCTCCCACTTCCTTGGCTTTCTCTGAGTGGCAAAGGACCTTAGGCAGTGTCACTCCCTAAGAGAAGGGGA
TAAAGAGAGGGGCTGAGGTATTCAGTCATGTGCTCCGTGGATCTCAAGCCCTCAAGGTAAATGGGGACCC
ACCTGTCCTACCAGCTGGCTGACCTGTAGCTTTCCCCACCACAGAATCCAAGTCGGAACTCTTGGCACCT
AGAGGATCTCGACTAGCGAGCTCATAACTTCGTATAGGATACTTTATACGAAGTTATAACTCGAGATAAC
TTCGTATAGCATACATTATACGAAGTTATACCGGCAGATCTGCCACCATGGTGAGCAAGGGCGAGGAGGT
CATCAAAGAGTTCATGCGCTTCAAGGTGCGCATGGAGGGCTCCATGAACGGCCACGAGTTCGAGATCGAG
GGCGAGGGCGAGGGCCGCCCCTACGAGGGCACCCAGACCGCCAAGCTGAAGGTGACCAAGGGCGGCCCCC
TGCCCTTCGCCTGGGACATCCTGTCCCCCCAGTTCATGTACGGCTCCAAGGCGTACGTGAAGCACCCCGC
CGACATCCCCGATTACAAGAAGCTGTCCTTCCCCGAGGGCTTCAAGTGGGAGCGCGTGATGAACTTCGAG
GACGGCGGTCTGGTGACCGTGACCCAGGACTCCTCCCTGCAGGACGGCACGCTGATCTACAAGGTGAAGA
TGCGCGGCACCAACTTCCCCCCCGACGGCCCCGTAATGCAGAAGAAGACCATGGGCTGGGAGGCCTCCAC
CGAGCGCCTGTACCCCCGCGACGGCGTGCTGAAGGGCGAGATCCACCAGGCCCTGAAGCTGAAGGACGGC
GGCCACTACCTGGTGGAGTTCAAGACCATCTACATGGCCAAGAAGCCCGTGCAACTGCCCGGCTACTACT
ACGTGGACACCAAGCTGGACATCACCTCCCACAACGAGGACTACACCATCGTGGAACAGTACGAGCGCTC
CGAGGGCCGCCACCACCTGTTCCTGTACGGCATGGACGAGCTGTACAAGTAAAGTGTGCGGCCGCGACTC
TAGATCATAATCAGCCATACCACATTTGTAGAGGTTTTACTTGCTTTAAAAAACCTCCCACACCTCCCCC
TGAACCTGAAACATAAAATGAATGCAATTGTTGTTGTTAACTTGTTTATTGCAGCTTATAATGGTTACAA
ATAAAGCAATAGCATCACAAATTTCACAAATAAAGCATTTTTTTCACTGCATTCTAGTTGTGGTTTGTCC
AAACTCATCAATGTATCTTAAGGCGTAAATTGTAAGCGTTAATGCTCCGAGGGCCGCCACCACCTGTTCC
TGTAGGAATTGGCCGCGACTCTAGGATCTAGGATAACTTCGTATAGGATACTTTATACGAAGTTATTGAT
CCACCGGTCGCCACCATGGTGAGCAAGGGCGAGGAGCTGTTCACCGGGGTGGTGCCCATCCTGGTCGAGC
TGGACGGCGACGTAAACGGCCACAAGTTCAGCGTGTCCGGCGAGGGCGAGGGCGATGCCACCTACGGCAA
GCTGACCCTGAAGTTCATCTGCACCACCGGCAAGCTGCCCGTGCCCTGGCCCACCCTCGTGACCACCCTG
ACCTGGGGCGTGCAGTGCTTCGCCCGCTACCCCGACCACATGAAGCAGCACGACTTCTTCAAGTCCGCCA
TGCCCGAAGGCTACGTCCAGGAGCGCACCATCTTCTTCAAGGACGACGGCAACTACAAGACCCGCGCCGA
GGTGAAGTTCGAGGGCGACACCCTGGTGAACCGCATCGAGCTGAAGGGCATCGACTTCAAGGAGGACGGC
AACATCCTGGGGCACAAGCTGGAGTACAACGCCATCAGCGACAACGTCTATATCACCGCCGACAAGCAGA
AGAACGGCATCAAGGCCAACTTCAAGATCCGCCACAACATCGAGGACGGCAGCGTGCAGCTCGCCGACCA
CTACCAGCAGAACACCCCCATCGGCGACGGCCCCGTGCTGCTGCCCGACAACCACTACCTGAGCACCCAG
TCCAAGCTGAGCAAAGACCCCAACGAGAAGCGCGATCACATGGTCCTGCTGGAGTTCGTGACCGCCGCCG
GGATCACTCTCGGCATGGACGAGCTGTACAAGTAAAGCGGCCGCGACTCTAGATCATAATCAGCCATACC
ACATTTGTAGAGGTTTTACTTGCTTTAAAAAACCTCCCACACCTCCCCCTGAACCTGAAACATAAAATGA
ATGCAATTGTTGTTGTTAACTTGTTTATTGCAGCTTATAATGGTTACAAATAAAGCAATAGCATCACAAA
TTTCACAAATAAAGCATTTTTTTCACTGCATTCTAGTTGTGGTTTGTCCAAACTCATCAATGTATCTTAA
TCGAGATAACTTCGTATAGCATACATTATACGAAGTTATACCGGTCGCCACCATGGTGAGCAAGGGCGAG
GAGCTGTTCACCGGGGTGGTGCCCATCCTGGTCGAGCTGGACGGCGACGTAAACGGCCACAAGTTCAGCG
TGTCCGGCGAGGGCGAGGGCGATGCCACCTACGGCAAGCTGACCCTGAAGTTCATCTGCACCACCGGCAA
GCTGCCCGTGCCCTGGCCCACCCTCGTGACCACCTTCGGCTACGGCCTGCAGTGCTTCGCCCGCTACCCC
GACCACATGAAGCAGCACGACTTCTTCAAGTCCGCCATGCCCGAAGGCTACGTCCAGGAGCGCACCATCT
TCTTCAAGGACGACGGCAACTACAAGACCCGCGCCGAGGTGAAGTTCGAGGGCGACACCCTGGTGAACCG
CATCGAGCTGAAGGGCATCGACTTCAAGGAGGACGGCAACATCCTGGGGCACAAGCTGGAGTACAACTAC
AACAGCCACAACGTCTATATCATGGCCGACAAGCAGAAGAACGGCATCAAGGTGAACTTCAAGATCCGCC
ACAACATCGAGGACGGCAGCGTGCAGCTCGCCGACCACTACCAGCAGAACACCCCCATCGGCGACGGCCC
CGTGCTGCTGCCCGACAACCACTACCTGAGCTACCAGTCCGCCCTGAGCAAAGACCCCAACGAGAAGCGC
GATCACATGGTCCTGCTGGAGTTCGTGACCGCCGCCGGGATCACTCTCGGCATGGACGAGCTGTACAAGT
AAAGCGGCCGCGACTCTAGATCATAATCAGCCATACCACATTTGTAGAGGTTTTACTTGCTTTAAAAAAC
CTCCCACACCTCCCCCTGAACCTGAAACATAAAATGAATGCAATTGTTGTTGTTAACTTGTTTATTGCAG
CTTATAATGGTTACAAATAAAGCAATAGCATCACAAATTTCACAAATAAAGCATTTTTTTCACTGCATTC
TAGTTGTGGTTTGTCCAAACTCATCAATGTATCTTAAGGCGTAAATTGTAAGCGTTAATTCGAGGTCCTT
CCTCTGCAGAGGTCTTGCTTCTCCCGGTCAGCTGACTCCCTCCCCAAGTCCTTCAAATATCTCAGAACAT
GGGGAGAAACGGGGACCTTGTCCCTCCTAAGGAACCCCAGTGCTGCATGCCATCATCCCCCCCACCCTCG
CCCCCACCCCCGCCACTTCTCCCTCCATGCATACCACTAGCTGTCATTTTGTACTCTGTATTTATTCTAG
GGCTGCTTCTGATTATTTAGTTTGTTCTTTCCCTGGAGACCTGTTAGAACATAAGGGCGTATGGTGGGTA
GGGGAGGCAGGATATCAGTCCCCTGGGGCGAGTTCCTCCCTGCCAACCAAGCCAGATGCCTGAAAGAGAT
ATGGATGAGGGAAGTTGGACTGTGCCTGTACCTGGTACAGTCATACTCTGTTGAAAGAATCATCGGGGAG
GGGGGGGGGCTCAAGAGGGGAGAGCTCTCTGAGCCTTTGTGGACCATCCAATGAGGATGAGGGCTTAGAT
TCTACCAGGTCATTCTCAGCCACCACACACAAGCGCTCTGCCATCACTGAAGAAGCCCCCTAGGGCTCTT
GGGCCAGGGCACACTCAGTAAAGATGCAGGTTCAGTCAGGGAATGATGGGGAAAGGGGTAGGAGGTGGGG
GAGGGATCACCCCCTCCTCTAAAACACGAGCCTGCTGTCTCCAAAGGCCTCTGCCTGTAGTGAGGGTGGC
AGAAGAAGACAAGGAGCCAGAACTCTGACTCCAGGATCTAAGTCCGTGCAGGAAGGGGATCCTAGAACCA
TCTGGTTGGACCCAGCTTACCAAGGGAGAGCCTTTATTCCTTCTTTCCCTTGCCCCTCTGTGCCAGCCCC
TCTTGCTGTCCCTGATCCCCCAGACAGCGAGAGTCTTGCAACCTGCCTCTTCCAAGACCTCCTAATCTCA
GGGGCAGGCGGTGGAGTGAGATCCGGCGTGCACACTTTTTGGAAGATAGCTTTCCCAAGGATCCTCTCCC
CCACTGGCAGCTCTGCCTGTCCCATCACCATGTATAATACCACCACTGCTACAGCATCTCACCGAGGAAA
GAAAACTGCACAATAAAACCAAGCCTCTGGAGTGTGTCCTGGTGTCTGTCTCTTCTGTGTCCTGGCGTCT
GTCTCTTCTGTGTTCTTCCAAGGTCAGAAACAAAAACCACACACTTCAACCTGGATGGCTCGGCTGAGCA
CTTCTGTGTGCAGAAGGTCCAACCAGACTCTGGGGTACCCCGGCCCTCCCTATTCCCTTGCCTCCTGTCT
CCCGCTTTTTATAGCTCCCTATGCTGGGCTTCTCTGGAGAGTGAAATCTTTGCCCAAATCAATGCGCATT
CTCTCTGCTGAGTCATCTGGCGACAGCAGTTGAGTTCACCCGCCAACACATGGGCCCAGCTATGTAGCCG
AACCCTGGCTCTGGAAGTGCCAGGGACTTTGTGCATAAGTATGTACCATGCCCTTTTTTCACAGTCCTAG
CTCTGCAGAAGTGCAGCCTGAAGGCCTGTCTGCTGAGAGGACATGCCCTGGAGCCCTGAAACAGGCACAG
TGGGAGGAGGAACGGAGGATGACAGGCATCAGGCCCTCAGTCCAAAAGCAACCACTTGAGAATGGGCTGG
AGTACGAAACATGGGGTCCCGTCCCTGGATCCCTCCTCAAAGAGTAATAAGTAAAATATAAACAGGTACC
CCAGGCCGTTCTGGGTTTGGGTTGTAATGGGATCCATTTGCAGAGAACTATTGAGACAGCCCAGCCGTAC
TGTGACAGGCAATGTGGGGGAGGAGGTTGAATCACTTGGTATTTAGCATGAATAGAATAATTCCCTGAAC
ATTTTTCTTAAACATCCATATCTAAATTACCACCACTCGCTCCCAGTCTTCCTGCCTTTGCGCCAGCCTC
CTGTCTGGCCATGCCTGAAGAAGGCTGGAGAAGCCACCCACCTCAGGCCATGACACTGCCAGCCACTTGG
CAGGTGCAGCCAAACCTGAGCTGTCCCAGAAAGGGACATTCTCAAGACCCAGGCACCCTGATCAGCACTG
ACTTGGAGCTACAAGTGTCATGCCAGAAAAGTCTCTAAGAAAACCTTTTCAGGGAAAAGGGGGTGACTCA
ACACCGGGCAAGTTTGGGAAGCCCCACCCTTCGAGTGATGGAAGAGCAGATAGGAAGCCTCAGAAGAGAG
ACACCGGCACCCAGGTAACGTTCCTCATGTGGTCTCTGTCACACTAGGTGCTCTTCCCTGGACATCTCCG
TGACCACACTCTCAGTTCTTAGGGAGATGCGGGTGCTCTCTGAGGCTATCTCAGAGTTGCAGATTCTGAG
GCCTAGAGTGACTACAGTCAGCCTAGGAAGCCACAGAGGACTGTGGACCAGGAGGGCAGAAGAGGAGAAG
GGAAGAAAAACCATCAGATAGGACTTGCAATGAAACTAACCCAAGACAATCATAATGCAGACAGGAATGT
TAAAGGCGTTCAGCAGCTGGCCATGACACCCATCTGTCCCTCTGGCCAAGTCAGCAAGCCTGGAAGACCT
GGGACTCCTGCCCATATGTCCTAAGCTCCCCACCCACCCACTCGTTCACTGTCCTTATTCTCTCTCTACC
TTCAGCCACTTAGTTTCCTACCTTAAGTCCTAGAATTGATCCTGGCGTAATAGCGAAGAGGCCCGCACCG
ATCGCCCTTCCCAACAGTTGCGCAGCCTGAATGGCGAATGGCGCCTGATGCGGTATTTTCTCCTTACGCA
TCTGTGCGGTATTTCACACCGCATATGGTGCACTCTCAGTACAATCTGCTCTGATGCCGCATAGTTAAGC
CAGCCCCGACACCCGCCAACACCCGCTGACGCGCCCTGACGGGCTTGTCTGCTCCCGGCATCCGCTTACA
GACAAGCTGTGACCGTCTCCGGGAGCTGCATGTGTCAGAGGTTTTCACCGTCATCACCGAAACGCGCGA
