>Addgene plasmid #18725 | Thy1-Brainbow-1.0 L | addgene partial sequence | sequence record 24614 | Thy1-F1
CGCTCTGAAAGGGATAAGAGAGGGGCTGAGGTATTCATCATGTGCTCCGTGGATCTCAAGCCCTCAAGGT
AAATGGGGACCCACCTGTCCTACCAGCTGGCTGACCTGTAGCTTTCCCCACCACAGAATCCAAGTCGGAA
CTCTTGGCACCTAGAGGATCTCGACTAGCGAGCTCATAACTTCGTATAGGATACTTTATACGAAGTTATA
ACTCGAGATAACTTCGTATAGCATACATTATACGAAGTTATACCGGCAGATCTGCCACCATGGTGAGCAA
GGGCGAGGAGGTCATCAAAGAGTTCATGCGCTTCAAGGTGCGCATGGAGGGCTCCATGAACGGCCACGAG
TTCGAGATCGAGGGCGAGGGCGAGGGCCGCCCCTACGAGGGCACCCAGACCGCCAAGCTGAAGGTGACCA
AGGGCGGCCCCCTGCCCTTCGCCTGGGACATCCTGTCCCCCCAGTTCATGTACGGCTCCAAGGCGTACGT
GAAGCACCCCGCCGACATCCCCGATTACAAGAAGCTGTCCTTCCCCGAGGGCTTCAAGTGGGAGCGCGTG
ATGAACTTCGAGGACGGCGGTCTGGTGACCGTGACCCAGGACTCCTCCCTGCAGGACGGCACGCTGATCT
ACAAGGTGAAGATGCGCGGCACCAACTTCCCCCCCGACGGCCCCGTAATGCAGAAGAAGACCATGGGCTG
GGAGGCCTCCACCGAGCGCCTGTACCCCCGCGACGGCGTGCTGAAGGGCGAGATCCACCAGGCCTGAAGC
TGAAGGACCGGGGGCCCTACCTGGNGTGATTAANAACNTTANTGGCCAAAANCCNNNGACTGCC
